>Addgene plasmid #120991 | C79m | addgene full sequence | sequence record 236074 | Addgene NGS Result
CACCTGACGTCTAAGAAACCATTATTATCATGACATTAACCTATAAAAATAGGCGTATCACGAGGCAGAA
TTTCAGATAAAAAAAATCCTTAGCTTTCGCTAAGGATGATTTCTGGAATTCGCGGCCGCTTCTAGAGACT
AGTGGGTCTCAAATGATGAAGCAGCGTATTACAGTGACAGTTGACAGCGACAGCTATCAATTGCTCAAGG
CATATGATGTCAATATCTCCGGTCTGGTAAGCACAACCATGCAGAATGAAGCCCGTCGTCTGCGTGCCGA
ACGCTGGAAAGTGGAAAATCAGGAAGGGATGGTTGAGGTCGCCCGGTTTATTGAAATGAACGGCTCTTTT
GCCGATGAGAACAGGGACTGGTGAAGGTAGAGACCTACTAGTAGCGGCCGCTGCAGGCTTCCTCGCTCAC
TGACTCGCTGCGCTCGGTCGTTCGGCTGCGGCGAGCGGTATCAGCTCACTCAAAGGCGGTAATACGGTTA
TCCACAGAATCAGGGGATAACGCAGGAAAGAACATGTGAGCAAAAGGCCAGCAAAAGGCCAGGAACCGTA
AAAAGGCCGCGTTGCTGGCGTTTTTCCACAGGCTCCGCCCCCCTGACGAGCATCACAAAAATCGACGCTC
AAGTCAGAGGTGGCGAAACCCGACAGGACTATAAAGATACCAGGCGTTTCCCCCTGGAAGCTCCCTCGTG
CGCTCTCCTGTTCCGACCCTGCCGCTTACCGGATACCTGTCCGCCTTTCTCCCTTCGGGAAGCGTGGCGC
TTTCTCATAGCTCACGCTGTAGGTATCTCAGTTCGGTGTAGGTCGTTCGCTCCAAGCTGGGCTGTGTGCA
CGAACCCCCCGTTCAGCCCGACCGCTGCGCCTTATCCGGTAACTATCGTCTTGAGTCCAACCCGGTAAGA
CACGACTTATCGCCACTGGCAGCAGCCACTGGTAACAGGATTAGCAGAGCGAGGTATGTAGGCGGTGCTA
CAGAGTTCTTGAAGTGGTGGCCTAACTACGGCTACACTAGAAGAACAGTATTTGGTATCTGCGCTCTGCT
GAAGCCAGTTACCTTCGGAAAAAGAGTTGGTAGCTCTTGATCCGGCAAACAAACCACCGCTGGTAGCGGT
GGTTTTTTTGTTTGCAAGCAGCAGATTACGCGCAGAAAAAAAGGATCTCAAGAAGATCCTTTGATCTTTT
CTACGGGGTCTGACGCTCAGTGGAACGAAAACTCACGTTAAGGGATTTTGGTCATGAGATTATCAAAAAG
GATCTTCACCTAGATCCTTTTAAATTAAAAATGAAGTTTTAAATCAATCTAAAGTATATATGAGTAAACT
TGGTCTGACAGTTACCAATGCTTAATCAGTGAGGCACCTATCTCAGCGATCTGTCTATTTCGTTCATCCA
TAGTTGCCTGACTCCCCGTCGTGTAGATAACTACGATACGGGAGGGCTTACCATCTGGCCCCAGTGCTGC
AATGATACCGCGCGACCCACGCTCACCGGCTCCAGATTTATCAGCAATAAACCAGCCAGCCGGAAGGGCC
GAGCGCAGAAGTGGTCCTGCAACTTTATCCGCCTCCATCCAGTCTATTAATTGTTGCCGGGAAGCTAGAG
TAAGTAGTTCGCCAGTTAATAGTTTGCGCAACGTTGTTGCCATTGCTACAGGCATCGTGGTGTCACGCTC
GTCGTTTGGTATGGCTTCATTCAGCTCCGGTTCCCAACGATCAAGGCGAGTTACATGATCCCCCATGTTG
TGCAAAAAAGCGGTTAGCTCCTTCGGTCCTCCGATCGTTGTCAGAAGTAAGTTGGCCGCAGTGTTATCAC
TCATGGTTATGGCAGCACTGCATAATTCTCTTACTGTCATGCCATCCGTAAGATGCTTTTCTGTGACTGG
TGAGTACTCAACCAAGTCATTCTGAGAATAGTGTATGCGGCGACCGAGTTGCTCTTGCCCGGCGTCAATA
CGGGATAATACCGCGCCACATAGCAGAACTTTAAAAGTGCTCATCATTGGAAAACGTTCTTCGGGGCGAA
AACTCTCAAGGATCTTACCGCTGTTGAGATCCAGTTCGATGTAACCCACTCGTGCACCCAACTGATCTTC
AGCATCTTTTACTTTCACCAGCGTTTCTGGGTGAGCAAAAACAGGAAGGCAAAATGCCGCAAAAAAGGGA
ATAAGGGCGACACGGAAATGTTGAATACTCATACTCTTCCTTTTTCAATATTATTGAAGCATTTATCAGG
GTTATTGTCTCATGAGCGGATACATATTTGAATGTATTTAGAAAAATAAACAAATAGGGGTTCCGCGCAC
ATTTCCCCGAAAAGTGC
Features (pLannotate 1.2.2; 7 found; start..end, strand, type, name):
     70..113     -  terminator     bacterial terminator: putative bacterial transcription terminator
    116..137     +  misc_feature   BioBrick prefix: BioBrick prefix for parts that do not start with "ATG"
    156..371     +  CDS            ccdA: CCDA_ECO57 - Also known as H, letA. Experimental evidence at protein level: Swiss-Prot protein existence level 1. Antitoxin component of a type II toxin-antitoxin (TA) system which inhibits the post-segregational killing (PSK) of plasmid-free cells, also referred to as a plasmid addiction system. Binds to and blocks the activity of CcdB; will also remove bound CcdB protein from the CcdB-GyrA complex by forming a CcdA-CcdB complex, a process termed rejuvenation. Functions as a transcriptional corepressor for the ccdAB operon, repression also requires CcdB (By similarity). From Escherichia coli
    386..406     +  misc_feature   BioBrick suffix: universal suffix for all parts
    583..1171    -  rep_origin     ori: high-copy-number ColE1/pMB1/pBR322/pUC origin of replication
   1342..2202    -  CDS            AmpR: β-lactamase; bla; confers resistance to ampicillin, carbenicillin, and related antibiotics
   2203..2307    -  promoter       AmpR promoter: bla
