[The description below was written by a language model from this plasmid's Addgene catalogue record and pLannotate feature annotations shown in this document.]
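Description:
C79m is a small, high-copy synthetic-biology part plasmid built on the DVA backbone, serving as a storage vector for a single module in a MoClo Golden Gate assembly toolkit. It is maintained in E. coli through a ColE1/pMB1/pUC-type origin of replication and selected with ampicillin via a β-lactamase (AmpR) gene driven by its native bla promoter. The sequenced plasmid is about 2.3 kb, consistent with the roughly 2.1 kb backbone plus a 227 bp insert.

The payload is a "CD" position part, the coding-sequence slot in this MoClo scheme, containing the ccdA antitoxin open reading frame. The record lists the insert as synthetic, with the sequence taken from the plasmid pMAR7, and the annotation matches it to E. coli CcdA. CcdA is the antitoxin half of the ccdAB type II toxin-antitoxin (plasmid addiction) system: it binds and neutralises the gyrase poison CcdB, and can strip CcdB from its complex with GyrA. The coding sequence is flanked by BioBrick prefix and suffix sequences, with a putative bacterial transcription terminator lying upstream of the insert that probably insulates it from read-through. No promoter or ribosome binding site for ccdA is annotated, as expected for a bare coding part meant to be combined with separate regulatory parts during assembly. The Type IIS sites used for Golden Gate excision are not annotated in the feature table.

The part is intended for assembly into transcription units expressing CcdA, explicitly as the counterpart to the collection's ccdB toxin part (C39m), for example to build toxin-antitoxin-based circuits or selection schemes, although the record does not state specific applications.
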