Addgene plasmid #120991: C79m
Purpose: MoClo golden gate assembly CD part for ccdA (Antitoxin to ccdB/C39m. Sequence taken from pMAR7 plasmid sequence). Please see Supplemental Documents for annotated Genbank file.
Depositing lab: Richard Murray. Depositing organization: California Institute of Technology.
Backbone
  Vector backbone: DVA
  Backbone size w/o insert (bp): 2100
  Vector type: Synthetic Biology
Growth in bacteria
  Bacterial resistance: Ampicillin, 100 μg/mL
  Growth temperature: 37°C
  Growth strain: JM109
  Copy number: High Copy
Gene/Insert
  Gene/Insert name: ccdA antitoxin
  Species: Synthetic
  Insert size (bp): 227
  Cloning method: Gibson Cloning
  Sequencing primers: 5′ AAATAGGCGTATCACGAGGCA; 3′ TTACCGCCTTTGAGTGAGCTG
Terms and licenses: Academic/Nonprofit Terms; Industry Terms: Not Available to Industry
How to cite: C79m was a gift from Richard Murray (Addgene plasmid # 120991 ; http://n2t.net/addgene:120991 ; RRID:Addgene_120991)
