>Addgene plasmid #120991 | C79m | depositor partial sequence | sequence record 230036 | insert sequence
AATGATGAAGCAGCGTATTACAGTGACAGTTGACAGCGACAGCTATCAATTGCTCAAGGCATATGATGTC
AATATCTCCGGTCTGGTAAGCACAACCATGCAGAATGAAGCCCGTCGTCTGCGTGCCGAACGCTGGAAAG
TGGAAAATCAGGAAGGGATGGTTGAGGTCGCCCGGTTTATTGAAATGAACGGCTCTTTTGCCGATGAGAA
CAGGGACTGGTGAAGGT
